Addgene plasmid #1355: pPS1070
Depositing lab: Pamela Silver. Depositing organization: Dana-Farber Cancer Institute. Publication: Importin/karyopherin protein family members required for mRNA export from the nucleus. Seedorf M, Silver PA. Proc Natl Acad Sci U S A 1997 Aug 5;94(16):8590-5. 10.1073/pnas.94.16.8590 PubMed 9238021.
Backbone
  Vector backbone: pPS934
  Backbone size w/o insert (bp): 7300
  Vector type: Yeast Expression
  Selectable markers: TRP1
Growth in bacteria
  Bacterial resistance: Ampicillin, 100 μg/mL
  Growth temperature: 37°C
  Growth strain: DH5alpha
  Copy number: Low Copy
Gene/Insert
  Gene/Insert name: KAP123 (alt names: pPS934-KAP123-GFP; KAP123)
  Species: S. cerevisiae (budding yeast)
  Entrez Gene: KAP123 (a.k.a. YER110C, YRB4)
  Tag / fusion protein: sGFP (C terminal on backbone)
  Cloning method: Restriction Enzyme; 5′ cloning site XbaI (not destroyed); 3′ cloning site XhoI (not destroyed)
  Sequencing primers: 5′ T7; 3′ M13R
Terms and licenses: Academic/Nonprofit Terms; Industry Terms: Not Available to Industry
Depositor comments: KAP123 replaces NUF2 of pPS934, CEN plasmid.
How to cite: pPS1070 was a gift from Pamela Silver (Addgene plasmid # 1355 ; http://n2t.net/addgene:1355 ; RRID:Addgene_1355)
