[The description below was written by a language model from this plasmid's Addgene catalogue record.]
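Description:
pPS1070 is a yeast expression plasmid built on the pPS934 backbone (about 7.3 kb without insert) that carries the Saccharomyces cerevisiae gene KAP123 (also known as YER110C or YRB4) fused at its C terminus to sGFP, a green fluorescent protein variant supplied by the backbone. According to the depositor's notes, KAP123 was placed between XbaI and XhoI sites, both of which remain intact, replacing the NUF2 sequence that occupies this position in the parent vector pPS934. The alternative name pPS934-KAP123-GFP reflects this arrangement. It is a CEN plasmid, meaning it carries a yeast centromere element and is therefore maintained at low, stable copy number in yeast, where it is selected through the TRP1 auxotrophic marker in trp1 host strains. In E. coli it is selected with ampicillin and is recorded as low copy.

The record does not state which promoter drives the KAP123-GFP fusion, and no feature table is available, so the identity of the regulatory elements, terminator and bacterial origin cannot be given here. KAP123 encodes a member of the importin/karyopherin family of nuclear transport receptors, and the associated publication concerns members of this family that are required for mRNA export from the nucleus. A low-copy GFP fusion of this kind is suited to visualising the subcellular localisation of Kap123 in living yeast cells at modest expression levels, and could also serve for testing whether the tagged protein is functional in mutant strains, although the record itself does not spell out the specific experiments for which it was made.
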