>Addgene plasmid #1355 | pPS1070 | addgene partial sequence | sequence record 50724 | GFP-R 5'-CCATCTAATTCAACAAGAATTGGGACAAC-3'
CTTCTCCTTTGCTAGCCATAGCTCGAGAAGCAATGACGGCAGCTAAAACCGGATTTTGAGCAACAATTCC
GTTGTAAGTAGTGTTTAGATACTTCAATAATTCAATAACCTTATGCTTCATCTCTTCGGTTTGGAATTGC
TTTAATCTTTCCATATTCTCTTCCCTACCTAGAGTAGACTCCTTTTCTAACTTAATTCTATCATTTTCTT
TGGTAAACACAGCACTGAAAATCTCGATGATCCTTGGGGTTTCGTTTGTGATAACGGGACTATTTTCCTG
GTATAGTTTCATGATCAATTCGAAAATTGGATTGTATTCTTCAAAACCGGTGTTTAGTGGTAAATGTGCC
AATAATGCTGGAACAGTTTGTTCCAATGGAACTAGAGCACTGTTCTTCAAAGCCATTCTGGCCACACATC
CACTAGCATTAGCGTATGCTCTATCAATAATCTCTCTGGTGGCTTCGTCATCTTCGGCTGCTAAGGCCTT
TTGGTCAGCAGCACTTAGTAACTCATAAAGCGCCTTCAAAACAGGTTCATAAACGGCTGAGATGTCCATA
GAAGCATATTCACACAACAAACCAACACCATAAGCCGCGTTACCTCTAACTTCTAAAGATTTATCGCTTG
TTAATCTAATGACTAAGGCTTCTAGCATTTCATGAACGAAAGGATTTTGTTCTTTCATACCTAGAGCTAA
TTCAGAGGCGGCACCGACGGCGGATGATCTCTTATTCTTGGATTTAGATTGGAATAATCCGAAAACAACC
GGTCTGAAGTTGTCAAAGACTTTGGCAAAATCACCAGCTAAAGCTTGAGATAAACTGACAAGAACTTCCA
ATGCAACATCTTGTAAAGTTGCTTCGGGTTTCAGAAGCGTCTAATTCTTCATCTCT
